>Addgene plasmid #106207 | pDB1alpha11:empty | addgene full sequence | sequence record 205286 | Addgene NGS Result
ACATCAGAGATTTTGAGACACAACGTGGCTTTGTTGAATAAATCGAACTTTTGCTGAGTTGAAGGATCAG
ATCACGCATCTTCCCGACAACGCAGACCGTTCCGTGGCAAAGCAAAAGTTCAAAATCACCAACTGGTCCA
CCTACAACAAAGCTCTCATCAACCGTGGCTCCCTCACTTTCTGGCTGGATGATGGGGCGATTCAGGCGAT
CCCCATCCAACAGCCCGCCGTCGAGCGGGCTTTTTTATCCCCGGAAGCCTGTGGATAGAGGGTAGTTATC
CACGTGAAACCGCTAATGCCCCGCAAAGCCTTGATTCACGGGGCTTTCCGGCCCGCTCCAAAAACTATCC
ACGTGAAATCGCTAATCAGGGTACGTGAAATCGCTAATCGGAGTACGTGAAATCGCTAATAAGGTCACGT
GAAATCGCTAATCAAAAAGGCACGTGAGAACGCTAATAGCCCTTTCAGATCAACAGCTTGCAAACACCCC
TCGCTCCGGCAAGTAGTTACAGCAAGTAGTATGTTCAATTAGCTTTTCAATTATGAATATATATATCAAT
TATTGGTCGCCCTTGGCTTGTGGACAATGCGCTACGCGCACCGGCTCCGCCCGTGGACAACCGCAAGCGG
TTGCCCACCGTCGAGCGCCTTTGCCCACAACCCGGCGGCCGGCCGCAACAGATCGTTTTATAAATTTTTT
TTTTTGAAAAAGAAAAAGCCCGAAAGGCGGCAACCTCTCGGGCTTCTGGATTTCCGATCCCCGGAATTAG
ATCTTGGCAGGATATATTGTGGTGTAAAGAATTCGTCTCAGGAGAGAGACCCACAGCTTGTCTGTAAGCG
GATGCCGGGAGCAGACAAGCCCGTCAGGGCGCGTCAGCGGGTGTTGGCGGGTGTCGGGGCTGGCTTAACT
ATGCGGCATCAGAGCAGATTGTACTGAGAGTGCACCATATGCGGTGTGAAATACCGCACAGATGCGTAAG
GAGAAAATACCGCATCAGGCGCCATTCGCCATTCAGGCTGCGCAACTGTTGGGAAGGGCGATCGGCGCAG
GCCTCTTCGCTATTACGCCAGCTGGCGAAAGGGGGATGTGCTGCAAGGCGATTAAGTTGGGTAACGCCAG
GGTTTTCCCAGTCACGACGTTGTAAAACGACGGCCAGTGAATTCGAGCTCGGTACCCGGGGATCCTCTAG
AGTCGACCTGCAGGCATGCAAGCTTGGCGTAATCATGGTCATAGCTGTTTCCTGTGTGAAATTGTTATCC
GCTCACAATTCCACACAACATACGAGCCGGAAGCATATAGTGTAAAGCCTGGGGTGCCTAATGAGTGAGC
TAACTCACATTAATTGCGTTGCGCTCACTGCCCGCTTTCCAGTCGGGAAACCTGTCGTGCCAGCTGGGGT
CTCTCGCTCCATTGAGACGAATTCTGACAGGATATATTGGCGGGTAAACTAAGTCGCTGTATGTGTTTGT
TTGAGATCTCATGTGAGCAAAAGGCCAGCAAAAGGCCAGGAACCGTAAAAAGGCCGCGTTGCTGGCGTTT
TTCCATAGGCTCCGCCCCCCTGACGAGCATCACAAAAATCGACGCTCAAGTCAGAGGTGGCGAAACCCGA
CAGGACTATAAAGATACCAGGCGTTTCCCCCTGGAAGCTCCCTCGTGCGCTCTCCTGTTCCGACCCTGCC
GCTTACCGGATACCTGTCCGCCTTTCTCCCTTCGGGAAGCGTGGCGCTTTCTCATAGCTCACGCTGTAGG
TATCTCAGTTCGGTGTAGGTCGTTCGCTCCAAGCTGGGCTGTGTGCACGAACCCCCCGTTCAGCCCGACC
GCTGCGCCTTATCCGGTAACTATCGTCTTGAGTCCAACCCGGTAAGACACGACTTATCGCCACTGGCAGC
AGCCACTGGTAACAGGATTAGCAGAGCGAGGTATGTAGGCGGTGCTACAGAGTTCTTGAAGTGGTGGCCT
AACTACGGCTACACTAGAAGAACAGTATTTGGTATCTGCGCTCTGCTGAAGCCAGTTACCTTCGGAAGAA
GAGTTGGTAGCTCTTGATCCGGCAAACAAACCACCGCTGGTAGCGGTGGTTTTTTTGTTTGCAAGCAGCA
GATTACGCGCAGAAAAAAAGGATCTCAAGAAGATCCTTTGATCTTTTCTACGGGGTCTGACGCTCAGTGG
AACGAAAACTCACGTTAAGGGATTTTGGTCATGAGATTATCAAAAAGGATCTTCACCTAGATCCTTTTAA
ATTAAAAATGAAGTTTTAAATCAATCTAAAGTATATATGTGTAACATTGGTCTAGTGATTAGAAAAACTC
ATCGAGCATCAAATGAAACTGCAATTTATTCATATCAGGATTATCAATACCATATTTTTGAAAAAGCCGT
TTCTGTAATGAAGGAGAAAACTCACCGAGGCAGTTCCATAGGATGGCAAGATCCTGGTATCGGTCTGCGA
TTCCGACTCGTCCAACATCAATACAACCTATTAATTTCCCCTCGTCAAAAATAAGGTTATCAAGTGAGAA
ATCACCATGAGTGACGACTGAATCCGGTGAGAATGGCAAAAGTTTATGCATTTCTTTCCAGACTTGTTCA
ACAGGCCAGCCATTACGCTCGTCATCAAAATCACTCGCATCAACCAAACCGTTATTCATTCGTGATTGCG
CCTGAGCGAGTCGAAATACGCGATCGCTGTTAAAAGGACAATTACAAACAGGAATCGAATGCAACCGGCG
CAGGAACACTGCCAGCGCATCAACAATATTTTCACCTGAATCAGGATATTCTTCTAATACCTGGAATGCT
GTTTTCCCTGGGATCGCAGTGGTGAGTAACCATGCATCATCAGGAGTACGGATAAAATGCTTGATGGTCG
GAAGAGGCATAAATTCCGTCAGCCAGTTTAGTCTGACCATCTCATCTGTAACATCATTGGCAACGCTACC
TTTGCCATGTTTCAGAAACAACTCTGGCGCATCGGGCTTCCCATACAATCGGTAGATTGTCGCACCTGAT
TGCCCGACATTATCGCGAGCCCATTTATACCCATATAAATCAGCATCCATGTTGGAATTTAATCGCGGCC
TTGAGCAAGACGTTTCCCGTTGAATATGGCTCATAACACCCCTTGTATTACTGTTTATGTAAGCAGACAG
TTTTATTGTTCATGATGATATATTTTTATCTTGTGCAATGTA
Features (pLannotate 1.2.2; 13 found; start..end, strand, type, name):
    107..208     +  CDS            TRA2_ECOLX (fragment): Protein predicted: Swiss-Prot protein existence level 4. Required for transposition of transposon Tn903. From Escherichia coli.
    213..648     +  rep_origin     pSa ori: origin of replication from bacterial plasmid pSa
    775..797     +  misc_feature   LB T-DNA repeat: left border repeat from nopaline C58 T-DNA (truncated)
    900..999     +  misc_feature   bom (fragment): basis of mobility region from pBR322
   1005..1162    -  CDS            lacZα (fragment): LacZα fragment of β-galactosidase; lacZ fragment
   1159..1215    +  misc_feature   MCS: pUC18/19 multiple cloning site
   1252..1268    -  protein_bind   lac operator: The lac repressor binds to the lac operator to inhibit transcription in E. coli. This inhibition can be relieved by adding lactose or isopropyl-β-D-thiogalactopyranoside (IPTG). lac repressor encoded by lacI
   1276..1306    -  promoter       lac promoter: promoter for the E. coli lac operon
   1321..1342    -  protein_bind   CAP binding site: CAP binding activates transcription in the presence of cAMP. E. coli catabolite activator protein
   1355..1396    -  CDS            lacI (fragment): lac repressor; lacI; The lac repressor binds to the lac operator to inhibit transcription in E. coli. This inhibition can be relieved by adding lactose or isopropyl-β-D-thiogalactopyranoside (IPTG).
   1425..1449    +  misc_feature   RB T-DNA repeat: right border repeat from nopaline C58 T-DNA
   1540..2128    -  rep_origin     ori: high-copy-number ColE1/pMB1/pBR322/pUC origin of replication
   2299..3114    -  CDS            KanR: aminoglycoside phosphotransferase; aph(3')-Ia; confers resistance to kanamycin in bacteria or G418 (Geneticin®) in eukaryotes
