[The description below was written by a language model from this plasmid's Addgene catalogue record and pLannotate feature annotations shown in this document.]
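Description:
pDB1alpha11:empty is an empty destination vector for the GoldenBraid modular cloning system, specifically a level 1 Alpha plasmid intended for assembling plant expression units. It is a self-made derivative of the pDB1alpha1 backbone and carries no insert. The architecture is that of a compact binary vector: truncated left-border and right-border repeats from nopaline C58 T-DNA flank the cloning region, so whatever is assembled between them can be delivered into plant cells by Agrobacterium-mediated transfer. Two replication origins are annotated, a high-copy ColE1/pUC-type ori for propagation in E. coli and a pSa origin, which in vectors of this family supports maintenance in Agrobacterium. Selection in bacteria is by kanamycin through the aph(3')-Ia aminoglycoside phosphotransferase gene. A small Tn903 transposase fragment and a partial pBR322 bom region are also detected and appear to be backbone remnants.

Between the T-DNA borders sits a lacZα cassette in reverse orientation, comprising the lac promoter, lac operator, CAP binding site, a pUC18/19-type multiple cloning site and a lacZα fragment. In GoldenBraid vectors this cassette serves as a replaceable placeholder: Type IIS restriction-ligation assembly swaps it for the incoming parts, allowing blue/white screening of recombinant colonies. The Type IIS sites themselves are not annotated in the feature table. No plant promoter, terminator or plant selectable marker is recorded, so these must be supplied by the assembled modules. The catalogue lists the backbone as about 2.6 kb, whereas the sequenced record is roughly 3.2 kb; the difference may correspond to the lacZα cassette, though the record does not say so.
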