Addgene plasmid #106207: pDB1alpha11:empty
Purpose: (Empty Backbone) GoldenBraid level 1 Alpha plant expression vector.
Depositing lab: Tomáš Moravec. Depositing organization: Academy of Sciences of the Czech Republic.
Backbone
  Vector backbone: pDB1alpha11
  Backbone manufacturer: self-made; derived from pDB1alpha1 from Diego Orzaez, IBMCP, Valencia, Spain
  Backbone size (bp): 2600
  Vector type: Plant Expression, Synthetic Biology
Growth in bacteria
  Bacterial resistance: Kanamycin, 50 μg/mL
  Growth temperature: 37°C
  Growth strain: DH5alpha
  Copy number: High Copy
Gene/Insert
  Gene/Insert name: None
Terms and licenses: Academic/Nonprofit Terms; Industry Terms: Not Available to Industry
How to cite: pDB1alpha11:empty was a gift from Tomáš Moravec (Addgene plasmid # 106207 ; http://n2t.net/addgene:106207 ; RRID:Addgene_106207)
